>Addgene plasmid #141646 | TFORF0622 | addgene full sequence | sequence record 400104 | Addgene NGS Result
TTAATGTAGTCTTATGCAATACTCTTGTAGTCTTGCAACATGGTAACGATGAGTTAGCAACATGCCTTAC
AAGGAGAGAAAAAGCACCGTGCATGCCGATTGGTGGAAGTAAGGTGGTACGATCGTGCCTTATTAGGAAG
GCAACAGACGGGTCTGACATGGATTGGACGAACCACTGAATTGCCGCATTGCAGAGATATTGTATTTAAG
TGCCTAGCTCGATACATAAACGGGTCTCTCTGGTTAGACCAGATCTGAGCCTGGGAGCTCTCTGGCTAAC
TAGGGAACCCACTGCTTAAGCCTCAATAAAGCTTGCCTTGAGTGCTTCAAGTAGTGTGTGCCCGTCTGTT
GTGTGACTCTGGTAACTAGAGATCCCTCAGACCCTTTTAGTCAGTGTGGAAAATCTCTAGCAGTGGCGCC
CGAACAGGGACTTGAAAGCGAAAGGGAAACCAGAGGAGCTCTCTCGACGCAGGACTCGGCTTGCTGAAGC
GCGCACGGCAAGAGGCGAGGGGCGGCGACTGGTGAGTACGCCAAAAATTTTGACTAGCGGAGGCTAGAAG
GAGAGAGATGGGTGCGAGAGCGTCAGTATTAAGCGGGGGAGAATTAGATCGCGATGGGAAAAAATTCGGT
TAAGGCCAGGGGGAAAGAAAAAATATAAATTAAAACATATAGTATGGGCAAGCAGGGAGCTAGAACGATT
CGCAGTTAATCCTGGCCTGTTAGAAACATCAGAAGGCTGTAGACAAATACTGGGACAGCTACAACCATCC
CTTCAGACAGGATCAGAAGAACTTAGATCATTATATAATACAGTAGCAACCCTCTATTGTGTGCATCAAA
GGATAGAGATAAAAGACACCAAGGAAGCTTTAGACAAGATAGAGGAAGAGCAAAACAAAAGTAAGACCAC
CGCACAGCAAGCGGCCGCTGATCTTCAGACCTGGAGGAGGAGATATGAGGGACAATTGGAGAAGTGAATT
ATATAAATATAAAGTAGTAAAAATTGAACCATTAGGAGTAGCACCCACCAAGGCAAAGAGAAGAGTGGTG
CAGAGAGAAAAAAGAGCAGTGGGAATAGGAGCTTTGTTCCTTGGGTTCTTGGGAGCAGCAGGAAGCACTA
TGGGCGCAGCGTCAATGACGCTGACGGTACAGGCCAGACAATTATTGTCTGGTATAGTGCAGCAGCAGAA
CAATTTGCTGAGGGCTATTGAGGCGCAACAGCATCTGTTGCAACTCACAGTCTGGGGCATCAAGCAGCTC
CAGGCAAGAATCCTGGCTGTGGAAAGATACCTAAAGGATCAACAGCTCCTGGGGATTTGGGGTTGCTCTG
GAAAACTCATTTGCACCACTGCTGTGCCTTGGAATGCTAGTTGGAGTAATAAATCTCTGGAACAGATTTG
GAATCACACGACCTGGATGGAGTGGGACAGAGAAATTAACAATTACACAAGCTTAATACACTCCTTAATT
GAAGAATCGCAAAACCAGCAAGAAAAGAATGAACAAGAATTATTGGAATTAGATAAATGGGCAAGTTTGT
GGAATTGGTTTAACATAACAAATTGGCTGTGGTATATAAAATTATTCATAATGATAGTAGGAGGCTTGGT
AGGTTTAAGAATAGTTTTTGCTGTACTTTCTATAGTGAATAGAGTTAGGCAGGGATATTCACCATTATCG
TTTCAGACCCACCTCCCAACCCCGAGGGGACCCATGCATTGCATCTCAATTAGTCAGCAACCAGGTGTGG
AAAGTCCCCAGGCTCCCCAGCAGGCAGAAGTATGCAAAGCATGCGTCTCAATTAGTCAGCAACCATAGTC
CCGCCCCTAACTCCGCCCATCCCGCCCCTAACTCCGCCCAGTTCCGCCCATTCTCCGCCCCATGGCTGAC
TAATTTTTTTTATTTATGCAGAGGCCGAGGCCGCCTCGGCCTCTGAGCTATTCCAGAAGTAGTGAGGAGG
CTTTTTTGGAGGCCTAGGCTTTTGCAAAAAGCTTTCTAGAGGTACCACCGGAGCTTACCATGACCGAGTA
CAAGCCCACGGTGCGCCTCGCCACCCGCGACGACGTCCCCAGGGCCGTACGCACCCTCGCCGCCGCGTTC
GCCGACTACCCCGCCACGCGCCACACCGTCGATCCGGACCGCCACATCGAGCGGGTCACCGAGCTGCAAG
AACTCTTCCTCACGCGCGTCGGGCTCGACATCGGCAAGGTGTGGGTCGCGGACGACGGCGCCGCCGTGGC
GGTCTGGACCACGCCGGAGAGCGTCGAAGCGGGGGCGGTGTTCGCCGAGATCGGCCCGCGCATGGCCGAG
TTGAGCGGTTCCCGGCTGGCCGCGCAGCAACAGATGGAAGGCCTCCTGGCGCCGCACCGGCCCAAGGAGC
CCGCGTGGTTCCTGGCCACCGTCGGCGTCTCGCCCGACCACCAGGGCAAGGGTCTGGGCAGCGCCGTCGT
GCTCCCCGGAGTGGAGGCGGCCGAGCGCGCCGGGGTGCCCGCCTTCCTGGAGACCTCCGCGCCCCGCAAC
CTCCCCTTCTACGAGCGGCTCGGCTTCACCGTCACCGCCGACGTCGAGGTGCCCGAAGGACCGCGCACCT
GGTGCATGACCCGCAAGCCCGGTGCCAGTTAACGAATTCTAGATCTTGAGACAAATGGCAGTATTCATCC
ACAATTTTAAAAGAAAAGGGGGGATTGGGGGGTACAGTGCAGGGGAAAGAATAGTAGACATAATAGCAAC
AGACATACAAACTAAAGAATTACAAAAACAAATTACAAAAATTCAAAATTTTCGGGTTTATTACAGGGAC
AGCAGAGATCCACTTTGGCGCCGGCTCGAGGCCTGCAGGTGCAAAGATGGATAAAGTTTTAAACAGAGAG
GAATCTTTGCAGCTAATGGACCTTCTAGGTCTTGAAAGGAGTGGGAATTGGCTCCGGTGCCCGTCAGTGG
GCAGAGCGCACATCGCCCACAGTCCCCGAGAAGTTGGGGGGAGGGGTCGGCAATTGAACCGGTGCCTAGA
GAAGGTGGCGCGGGGTAAACTGGGAAAGTGATGTCGTGTACTGGCTCCGCCTTTTTCCCGAGGGTGGGGG
AGAACCGTATATAAGTGCAGTAGTCGCCGTGAACGTTCTTTTTCGCAACGGGTTTGCCGCCAGAACACAG
GTAAGTGCCGTGTGTGGTTCCCGCGGGCCTGGCCTCTTTACGGGTTATGGCCCTTGCGTGCCTTGAATTA
CTTCCACCTGGCTGCAGTACGTGATTCTTGATCCCGAGCTTCGGGTTGGAAGTGGGTGGGAGAGTTCGAG
GCCTTGCGCTTAAGGAGCCCCTTCGCCTCGTGCTTGAGTTGAGGCCTGGCCTGGGCGCTGGGGCCGCCGC
GTGCGAATCTGGTGGCACCTTCGCGCCTGTCTCGCTGCTTTCGATAAGTCTCTAGCCATTTAAAATTTTT
GATGACCTGCTGCGACGCTTTTTTTCTGGCAAGATAGTCTTGTAAATGCGGGCCAAGATCTGCACACTGG
TATTTCGGTTTTTGGGGCCGCGGGCGGCGACGGGGCCCGTGCGTCCCAGCGCACATGTTCGGCGAGGCGG
GGCCTGCGAGCGCGGCCACCGAGAATCGGACGGGGGTAGTCTCAAGCTGGCCGGCCTGCTCTGGTGCCTG
GCCTCGCGCCGCCGTGTATCGCCCCGCCCTGGGCGGCAAGGCTGGCCCGGTCGGCACCAGTTGCGTGAGC
GGAAAGATGGCCGCTTCCCGGCCCTGCTGCAGGGAGCTCAAAATGGAGGACGCGGCGCTCGGGAGAGCGG
GCGGGTGAGTCACCCACACAAAGGAAAAGGGCCTTTCCGTCCTCAGCCGTCGCTTCATGTGACTCCACGG
AGTACCGGGCGCCGTCCAGGCACCTCGATTAGTTCTCGAGCTTTTGGAGTACGTCGTCTTTAGGTTGGGG
GGAGGGGTTTTATGCGATGGAGTTTCCCCACACTGAGTGGGTGGAGACTGAAGTTAGGCCAGCTTGGCAC
TTGATGTAATTCTCCTTGGAATTTGCCCTTTTTGAGTTTGGATCTTGGTTCATTCTCAAGCCTCAGACAG
TGGTTCAAAGTTTTTTTCTTCCATTTCAGGTGTCGTGAGGCTAGCACCGCCACCATGGCCATAACCTTGA
CCCTTCAGACTGCAGAGATGCAGGAAGGACTTCTGGCAGTGAAGGTAAAGGAGGAAGAGGAGGAACATTC
CTGTGGGCCAGAATCAGGCCTGTCAAGAAATAACCCTCATACCAGAGAGATCTTTCGTAGACGCTTCAGG
CAGTTCTGCTATCAGGAGTCCCCTGGGCCCCGGGAGGCTCTTCAAAGACTCCAGGAGCTCTGCCATCAGT
GGCTGAGACCAGAGATGCACACCAAGGAGCAGATCCTAGAGCTGCTGGTGCTGGAGCAGTTCCTGACTAT
CCTGCCTGAGGAGCTCCAGGCCTGGGTCAGACAGCACCGTCCTGTGAGTGGAGAGGAGGCAGTGACTGTG
CTGGAGGATTTGGAGAGAGAGCTGGATGACCCAGGAGAGCAGGTCCTGAGCCATGCTCATGAACAGGAAG
AGTTTGTAAAGGAGAAGGCAACTCCAGGAGCAGCTCAGGAGTCATCAAATGACCAATTCCAAACCTTGGA
AGAGCAACTTGGGTATAATTTGCGAGAGGTGTGCCCAGTTCAAGAGATTGATGGCAAGGCTGGGACTTGG
AATGTGGAGTTAGCCCCAAAGAGGGAGATTTCTCAGGAAGTGAAATCTCTTATACAAGTTCTTGGAAAAC
AGAATGGTAATATTACTCAGATTCCTGAGTATGGAGATACCTGTGACCGTGAGGGCAGATTGGAAAAGCA
AAGGGTGAGCTCTTCAGTGGAGAGACCCTATATCTGTAGTGAATGTGGAAAAAGCTTCACCCAGAATTCC
ATCCTTATCGAGCACCAGAGAACACACACAGGTGAGAAGCCTTATGAATGTGATGAGTGTGGGCGGGCCT
TCAGCCAGAGGTCAGGCCTATTCCAGCACCAGAGACTCCACACTGGGGAGAAGCGCTACCAGTGCAGTGT
TTGTGGCAAAGCCTTCAGCCAGAATGCCGGGCTTTTCCATCACCTCAGAATTCACACTGGGGAGAAGCCT
TACCAGTGCAATCAGTGCAATAAGAGTTTTAGTCGACGTTCAGTCCTCATTAAGCATCAGAGAATTCACA
CTGGAGAGAGACCTTATGAATGTGAAGAATGTGGCAAGAACTTCATTTACCATTGCAACCTAATCCAGCA
TCGGAAAGTCCACCCAGTGGCTGAATCAAGCTAGTAATGAACTAGTCCGTAACTTGAAAGTATTTCGATT
TCTTGGCTTTATATATCTTGTGGAAAGGACGAAATGTAAACTCCGAGTGGCGAAGAACGCGTTAAGTCGA
CAATCAACCTCTGGATTACAAAATTTGTGAAAGATTGACTGGTATTCTTAACTATGTTGCTCCTTTTACG
CTATGTGGATACGCTGCTTTAATGCCTTTGTATCATGCTATTGCTTCCCGTATGGCTTTCATTTTCTCCT
CCTTGTATAAATCCTGGTTGCTGTCTCTTTATGAGGAGTTGTGGCCCGTTGTCAGGCAACGTGGCGTGGT
GTGCACTGTGTTTGCTGACGCAACCCCCACTGGTTGGGGCATTGCCACCACCTGTCAGCTCCTTTCCGGG
ACTTTCGCTTTCCCCCTCCCTATTGCCACGGCGGAACTCATCGCCGCCTGCCTTGCCCGCTGCTGGACAG
GGGCTCGGCTGTTGGGCACTGACAATTCCGTGGTGTTGTCGGGGAAATCATCGTCCTTTCCTTGGCTGCT
CGCCTGTGTTGCCACCTGGATTCTGCGCGGGACGTCCTTCTGCTACGTCCCTTCGGCCCTCAATCCAGCG
GACCTTCCTTCCCGCGGCCTGCTGCCGGCTCTGCGGCCTCTTCCGCGTCTTCGCCTTCGCCCTCAGACGA
GTCGGATCTCCCTTTGGGCCGCCTCCCCGCGTCGACTTTAAGACCAATGACTTACAAGGCAGCTGTAGAT
CTTAGCCACTTTTTAAAAGAAAAGGGGGGACTGGAAGGGCTAATTCACTCCCAACGAAGACAAGATCTGC
TTTTTGCTTGTACTGGGTCTCTCTGGTTAGACCAGATCTGAGCCTGGGAGCTCTCTGGCTAACTAGGGAA
CCCACTGCTTAAGCCTCAATAAAGCTTGCCTTGAGTGCTTCAAGTAGTGTGTGCCCGTCTGTTGTGTGAC
TCTGGTAACTAGAGATCCCTCAGACCCTTTTAGTCAGTGTGGAAAATCTCTAGCAGTACGTATAGTAGTT
CATGTCATCTTATTATTCAGTATTTATAACTTGCAAAGAAATGAATATCAGAGAGTGAGAGGAACTTGTT
TATTGCAGCTTATAATGGTTACAAATAAAGCAATAGCATCACAAATTTCACAAATAAAGCATTTTTTTCA
CTGCATTCTAGTTGTGGTTTGTCCAAACTCATCAATGTATCTTATCATGTCTGGCTCTAGCTATCCCGCC
CCTAACTCCGCCCATCCCGCCCCTAACTCCGCCCAGTTCCGCCCATTCTCCGCCCCATGGCTGACTAATT
TTTTTTATTTATGCAGAGGCCGAGGCCGCCTCGGCCTCTGAGCTATTCCAGAAGTAGTGAGGAGGCTTTT
TTGGAGGCCTAGGGACGTACCCAATTCGCCCTATAGTGAGTCGTATTACGCGCGCTCACTGGCCGTCGTT
TTACAACGTCGTGACTGGGAAAACCCTGGCGTTACCCAACTTAATCGCCTTGCAGCACATCCCCCTTTCG
CCAGCTGGCGTAATAGCGAAGAGGCCCGCACCGATCGCCCTTCCCAACAGTTGCGCAGCCTGAATGGCGA
ATGGG
[124 nt withheld, positions 6866-6989]
C
[91 nt withheld, positions 6991-7081]
A
[49 nt withheld, positions 7083-7131]
CCTTTGACGTTGGAGTCCACGTTCTTT
[37 nt withheld, positions 7159-7195]
ACCCTATCTCGGTCTATTCTTTTGATTTATAAGGGATTTTGCCGATTTCGGCCTATTGGTTAAAAAATGA
GCTGATTTAACAAAAATTTAACGCGAATTTTAACAAAATATTAACGCTTACAATTTAGGTGGCACTTTTC
GGGGAAATGTGCGCGGAACCCCTATTTGTTTATTTTTCTAAATACATTCAAATATGTATCCGCTCATGAG
ACAATAACCCTGATAAATGCTTCAATAATATTGAAAAAGGAAGAGTATGAGTATTCAACATTTCCGTGTC
GCCCTTATTCCCTTTTTTGCGGCATTTTGCCTTCCTGTTTTTGCTCACCCAGAAACGCTGGTGAAAGTAA
AAGATGCTGAAGATCAGTTGGGTGCACGAGTGGGTTACATCGAACTGGATCTCAACAGCGGTAAGATCCT
TGAGAGTTTTCGCCCCGAAGAACGTTTTCCAATGATGAGCACTTTTAAAGTTCTGCTATGTGGCGCGGTA
TTATCCCGTATTGACGCCGGGCAAGAGCAACTCGGTCGCCGCATACACTATTCTCAGAATGACTTGGTTG
AGTACTCACCAGTCACAGAAAAGCATCTTACGGATGGCATGACAGTAAGAGAATTATGCAGTGCTGCCAT
AACCATGAGTGATAACACTGCGGCCAACTTACTTCTGACAACGATCGGAGGACCGAAGGAGCTAACCGCT
TTTTTGCACAACATGGGGGATCATGTAACTCGCCTTGATCGTTGGGAACCGGAGCTGAATGAAGCCATAC
CAAACGACGAGCGTGACACCACGATGCCTGTAGCAATGGCAACAACGTTGCGCAAACTATTAACTGGCGA
ACTACTTACTCTAGCTTCCCGGCAACAATTAATAGACTGGATGGAGGCGGATAAAGTTGCAGGACCACTT
CTGCGCTCGGCCCTTCCGGCTGGCTGGTTTATTGCTGATAAATCTGGAGCCGGTGAGCGTGGGTCTCGCG
GTATCATTGCAGCACTGGGGCCAGATGGTAAGCCCTCCCGTATCGTAGTTATCTACACGACGGGGAGTCA
GGCAACTATGGATGAACGAAATAGACAGATCGCTGAGATAGGTGCCTCACTGATTAAGCATTGGTAACTG
TCAGACCAAGTTTACTCATATATACTTTAGATTGATTTAAAACTTCATTTTTAATTTAAAAGGATCTAGG
TGAAGATCCTTTTTGATAATCTCATGACCAAAATCCCTTAACGTGAGTTTTCGTTCCACTGAGCGTCAGA
CCCCGTAGAAAAGATCAAAGGATCTTCTTGAGATCCTTTTTTTCTGCGCGTAATCTGCTGCTTGCAAACA
AAAAAACCACCGCTACCAGCGGTGGTTTGTTTGCCGGATCAAGAGCTACCAACTCTTTTTCCGAAGGTAA
CTGGCTTCAGCAGAGCGCAGATACCAAATACTGTTCTTCTAGTGTAGCCGTAGTTAGGCCACCACTTCAA
GAACTCTGTAGCACCGCCTACATACCTCGCTCTGCTAATCCTGTTACCAGTGGCTGCTGCCAGTGGCGAT
AAGTCGTGTCTTACCGGGTTGGACTCAAGACGATAGTTACCGGATAAGGCGCAGCGGTCGGGCTGAACGG
GGGGTTCGTGCACACAGCCCAGCTTGGAGCGAACGACCTACACCGAACTGAGATACCTACAGCGTGAGCT
ATGAGAAAGCGCCACGCTTCCCGAAGGGAGAAAGGCGGACAGGTATCCGGTAAGCGGCAGGGTCGGAACA
GGAGAGCGCACGAGGGAGCTTCCAGGGGGAAACGCCTGGTATCTTTATAGTCCTGTCGGGTTTCGCCACC
TCTGACTTGAGCGTCGATTTTTGTGATGCTCGTCAGGGGGGCGGAGCCTATGGAAAAACGCCAGCAACGC
GGCCTTTTTACGGTTCCTGGCCTTTTGCTGGCCTTTTGCTCACATGTTCTTTCCTGCGTTATCCCCTGAT
TCTGTGGATAACCGTATTACCGCCTTTGAGTGAGCTGATACCGCTCGCCGCAGCCGAACGACCGAGCGCA
GCGAGTCAGTGAGCGAGGAAGCGGAAGAGCGCCCAATACGCAAACCGCCTCTCCCCGCGCGTTGGCCGAT
TCATTAATGCAGCTGGCACGACAGGTTTCCCGACTGGAAAGCGGGCAGTGAGCGCAACGCAATTAATGTG
AGTTAGCTCACTCATTAGGCACCCCAGGCTTTACACTTTATGCTTCCGGCTCGTATGTTGTGTGGAATTG
TGAGCGGATAACAATTTCACACAGGAAACAGCTATGACCATGATTACGCCAAGCGCGCAATTAACCCTCA
CTAAAGGGAACAAAAGCTGGAGCTGCAAGC
Features (pLannotate 1.2.2; 31 found; start..end, strand, type, name):
      5..231     +  promoter       RSV promoter: Rous sarcoma virus enhancer/promoter
    232..412     +  LTR            5' LTR (truncated): truncated 5' long terminal repeat (LTR) from HIV-1
    459..584     +  misc_feature   HIV-1 Ψ: packaging signal of human immunodeficiency virus type 1
    568..931     +  CDS            HIV-1 gag (fragment): gag protein from human immunodeficiency virus 1; gag
   1077..1310    +  misc_feature   RRE: The Rev response element (RRE) of HIV-1 allows for Rev-dependent mRNA export from the nucleus to the cytoplasm.
   1687..1713    +  CDS            Rev (fragment): human immunodeficiency virus 1 (HIV-1) Rev protein; rev; enhances nuclear export of unspliced and incompletely spliced viral mRNAs
   1720..1743    +  promoter       SV40 promoter (fragment): SV40 early promoter
   1744..1815    +  promoter       SV40 promoter (fragment): SV40 enhancer and early promoter
   1839..1974    +  rep_origin     SV40 ori: SV40 origin of replication
   2020..2616    +  CDS            PuroR (fragment): puromycin N-acetyltransferase; pac from Streptomyces; confers resistance to puromycin
   2665..2782    +  misc_feature   cPPT/CTS: central polypurine tract and central termination sequence of HIV-1
   2847..2913    +  CDS            small t antigen (fragment): SV40 (simian virus 40) small t antigen
   2920..4098    +  promoter       EF-1α promoter: strong constitutive promoter for human elongation factor EF-1α
   4115..4933    +  CDS            ZSCAN23 (fragment): ZSC23_HUMAN - Also known as ZNF390, ZNF453. Experimental evidence at protein level: Swiss-Prot protein existence level 1. May be involved in transcriptional regulation. From Homo sapiens (Human).
   5297..5350    +  promoter       U6 promoter (fragment): RNA polymerase III promoter for human U6 snRNA
   5392..5980    +  misc_feature   WPRE: woodchuck hepatitis virus posttranscriptional regulatory element
   6031..6050    +  misc_feature   cPPT/CTS (fragment): central polypurine tract and central termination sequence of HIV-1
   6052..6285    +  LTR            3' LTR (ΔU3): self-inactivating 3' long terminal repeat (LTR) from HIV-1
   6363..6484    +  polyA_signal   SV40 poly(A) signal: SV40 polyadenylation signal
   6524..6659    +  rep_origin     SV40 ori: SV40 origin of replication
   6680..6698    -  promoter       T7 promoter: promoter for bacteriophage T7 RNA polymerase
   6706..6861    +  CDS            lacZα (fragment): LacZα fragment of β-galactosidase; lacZ fragment
   6866..7294    +  rep_origin     f1 ori (sequence partly withheld): f1 bacteriophage origin of replication; arrow indicates direction of (+) strand synthesis
   7347..7451    +  promoter       AmpR promoter: bla
   7452..8312    +  CDS            AmpR: β-lactamase; bla; confers resistance to ampicillin, carbenicillin, and related antibiotics
   8483..9071    +  rep_origin     ori: high-copy-number ColE1/pMB1/pBR322/pUC origin of replication
   9254..9346    +  CDS            lacI (fragment): lac repressor; lacI; The lac repressor binds to the lac operator to inhibit transcription in E. coli. This inhibition can be relieved by adding lactose or isopropyl-β-D-thiogalactopyranoside (IPTG).
   9359..9380    +  protein_bind   CAP binding site: CAP binding activates transcription in the presence of cAMP. E. coli catabolite activator protein
   9395..9425    +  promoter       lac promoter: promoter for the E. coli lac operon
   9433..9449    +  protein_bind   lac operator: The lac repressor binds to the lac operator to inhibit transcription in E. coli. This inhibition can be relieved by adding lactose or isopropyl-β-D-thiogalactopyranoside (IPTG). lac repressor encoded by lacI
   9494..9512    +  promoter       T3 promoter: promoter for bacteriophage T3 RNA polymerase
