[The description below was written by a language model from this plasmid's Addgene catalogue record and pLannotate feature annotations shown in this document.]
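Description:
TFORF0622 is a lentiviral mammalian expression plasmid built on the pLX_TRC317 backbone. It overexpresses the human transcription factor ZSCAN23 (also known as ZNF390 or ZNF453) and belongs to a barcoded transcription factor ORF collection. In bacteria it is maintained through a high-copy ColE1/pUC-type origin and selected with ampicillin via the β-lactamase gene. An f1 origin and remnants of a lac/T7/T3 cloning region are also present in the backbone. The record notes a risk of plasmid recombination, a common concern with LTR-containing vectors.

The viral portion has a third-generation layout. An RSV promoter drives a truncated HIV-1 5' LTR, followed by the Ψ packaging signal with a gag fragment, the Rev response element and a cPPT/CTS. The genome ends in a self-inactivating ΔU3 3' LTR, with an SV40 polyadenylation signal downstream. Two expression units sit between the LTRs. An SV40 early promoter drives puromycin N-acetyltransferase, which allows selection of transduced cells. The EF-1α promoter drives the synthesized ZSCAN23 ORF, and a WPRE downstream enhances transcript expression.

The catalogue gives an insert of about 1.3 kb, while the automated annotation matches only part of that region to ZSCAN23. The remainder presumably includes the rest of the ORF and the unique 24-bp barcode, which is not annotated as a feature. A short U6 promoter fragment is annotated between the ORF and the WPRE; its role is not stated. Because each ORF carries its own barcode, the transcription factor can be identified by sequencing in pooled overexpression screens. The associated work used such screens to study directed differentiation.
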