Addgene plasmid #141646: TFORF0622
Purpose: Lentiviral vector for overexpressing the ZSCAN23 transcription factor ORF with a unique 24-bp barcode. Barcodes facilitate identification of transcription factors in pooled screens.
Depositing lab: Feng Zhang. Depositing organization: Broad Institute. Publication: A transcription factor atlas of directed differentiation. Joung J, Ma S, Tay T, Geiger-Schuller KR, Kirchgatterer PC, Verdine VK, Guo B, Arias-Garcia MA, Allen WE, Singh A, Kuksenko O, Abudayyeh OO, Gootenberg JS, Fu Z, Macrae RK, Buenrostro JD, Regev A, Zhang F. Cell. 2023 Jan 5;186(1):209-229.e26. doi: 10.1016/j.cell.2022.11.026. PubMed 36608654.
Backbone
  Vector backbone: pLX_TRC317
  Backbone manufacturer: Broad Institute Genetic Perturbation Platform
  Backbone size w/o insert (bp): 8264
  Vector type: Mammalian Expression, Lentiviral
  Selectable markers: Puromycin
Growth in bacteria
  Bacterial resistance: Ampicillin, 100 μg/mL
  Growth temperature: 37°C
  Growth strain: NEB Stable
  Copy number: High Copy
Gene/Insert
  Gene/Insert name: ZSCAN23
  Species: H. sapiens (human)
  Insert size (bp): 1271
  Entrez Gene: ZSCAN23 (a.k.a. ZNF390, ZNF453, dJ29K1.3, dJ29K1.3.1)
  Promoter: EF1a
  Cloning method: Unknown
  Sequencing primers: 5′ GGGTGGAGACTGAAGTTAGGCCAG; 3′ CACATAGCGTAAAAGGAGCAACATAG
Terms and licenses: Academic/Nonprofit Terms; Industry Terms: Not Available to Industry
Depositor comments: XM_017010479,XM_011514406,XM_011514408,XM_011514410,XM_005248950,NM_001012455,ENST00000289788 . The transcription factor ORF portion of this plasmid was synthesized by Genewiz. Please test multiple small colonies in case of plasmid recombination. To make this collection available in a timely manner, a portion of this collection was not fully sequenced by Addgene. If an Addgene verified full plasmid sequence is not available, please contact us prior to placing an order to request the full sequence.
How to cite: TFORF0622 was a gift from Feng Zhang (Addgene plasmid # 141646 ; http://n2t.net/addgene:141646 ; RRID:Addgene_141646)
