>Addgene plasmid #141646 | TFORF0622 | depositor partial sequence | sequence record 277075 | Insert
ACCGCCACCATGGCCATAACCTTGACCCTTCAGACTGCAGAGATGCAGGAAGGACTTCTGGCAGTGAAGG
TAAAGGAGGAAGAGGAGGAACATTCCTGTGGGCCAGAATCAGGCCTGTCAAGAAATAACCCTCATACCAG
AGAGATCTTTCGTAGACGCTTCAGGCAGTTCTGCTATCAGGAGTCCCCTGGGCCCCGGGAGGCTCTTCAA
AGACTCCAGGAGCTCTGCCATCAGTGGCTGAGACCAGAGATGCACACCAAGGAGCAGATCCTAGAGCTGC
TGGTGCTGGAGCAGTTCCTGACTATCCTGCCTGAGGAGCTCCAGGCCTGGGTCAGACAGCACCGTCCTGT
GAGTGGAGAGGAGGCAGTGACTGTGCTGGAGGATTTGGAGAGAGAGCTGGATGACCCAGGAGAGCAGGTC
CTGAGCCATGCTCATGAACAGGAAGAGTTTGTAAAGGAGAAGGCAACTCCAGGAGCAGCTCAGGAGTCAT
CAAATGACCAATTCCAAACCTTGGAAGAGCAACTTGGGTATAATTTGCGAGAGGTGTGCCCAGTTCAAGA
GATTGATGGCAAGGCTGGGACTTGGAATGTGGAGTTAGCCCCAAAGAGGGAGATTTCTCAGGAAGTGAAA
TCTCTTATACAAGTTCTTGGAAAACAGAATGGTAATATTACTCAGATTCCTGAGTATGGAGATACCTGTG
ACCGTGAGGGCAGATTGGAAAAGCAAAGGGTGAGCTCTTCAGTGGAGAGACCCTATATCTGTAGTGAATG
TGGAAAAAGCTTCACCCAGAATTCCATCCTTATCGAGCACCAGAGAACACACACAGGTGAGAAGCCTTAT
GAATGTGATGAGTGTGGGCGGGCCTTCAGCCAGAGGTCAGGCCTATTCCAGCACCAGAGACTCCACACTG
GGGAGAAGCGCTACCAGTGCAGTGTTTGTGGCAAAGCCTTCAGCCAGAATGCCGGGCTTTTCCATCACCT
CAGAATTCACACTGGGGAGAAGCCTTACCAGTGCAATCAGTGCAATAAGAGTTTTAGTCGACGTTCAGTC
CTCATTAAGCATCAGAGAATTCACACTGGAGAGAGACCTTATGAATGTGAAGAATGTGGCAAGAACTTCA
TTTACCATTGCAACCTAATCCAGCATCGGAAAGTCCACCCAGTGGCTGAATCAAGCTAGTAATGAACTAG
TCCGTAACTTGAAAGTATTTCGATTTCTTGGCTTTATATATCTTGTGGAAAGGACGAAATGTAAACTCCG
AGTGGCGAAGA
