>Addgene plasmid #141646 | TFORF0622 | depositor partial sequence | sequence record 277076 | Barcode
AATGTAAACTCCGAGTGGCGAAGA
